Addgene plasmid #121311: pUC57-Kan_FR13_00088361
Purpose: Level 0 Golden-Gate compatible vector
Depositing lab: Sophien Kamoun. Depositing organization: Sainsbury Laboratory, Norwich. Publication: A Clone Resource of Magnaporthe oryzae Effectors That Share Sequence and Structural Similarities Across Host-Specific Lineages. Petit-Houdenot Y, Langner T, Harant A, Win J, Kamoun S. Mol Plant Microbe Interact. 2020 Aug;33(8):1032-1035. doi: 10.1094/MPMI-03-20-0052-A. Epub 2020 Jun 22. PubMed 32460610.
Backbone
  Vector backbone: pUC57-Kan
  Backbone size w/o insert (bp): 2626
  Vector type: Golden Gate
  Selectable markers: lacZ
Growth in bacteria
  Bacterial resistance: Kanamycin, 50 μg/mL
  Growth temperature: 37°C
  Growth strain: DH5alpha
  Copy number: High Copy
Gene/Insert
  Gene/Insert name: FR13_00088361
  Mutation: Magnaporthe oryzae
  Cloning method: Restriction Enzyme; 5′ cloning site EcoRV (unknown if destroyed); 3′ cloning site EcoRV (unknown if destroyed)
  Sequencing primers: 5′ M13Fw; 3′ M13Rv
Terms and licenses: Academic/Nonprofit Terms; Industry Terms: Not Available to Industry
How to cite: pUC57-Kan_FR13_00088361 was a gift from Sophien Kamoun (Addgene plasmid # 121311 ; http://n2t.net/addgene:121311 ; RRID:Addgene_121311)
