[The description below was written by a language model from this plasmid's Addgene catalogue record and pLannotate feature annotations shown in this document.]
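Description:
pUC57-Kan_FR13_00088361 is a small, high-copy E. coli cloning plasmid (2,944 bp in the depositor's full sequence) that serves as a Level 0 module in a Golden Gate assembly system. It is built on the pUC57-Kan backbone, which replicates from a ColE1/pUC-type origin and is selected with kanamycin through an aph(3')-Ia aminoglycoside phosphotransferase gene; the annotation places this KanR coding sequence directly downstream of a bla (AmpR) promoter, which presumably drives it. Short remnants of the bom, rop and lacI regions are also detected, as leftovers of the pBR322/pUC lineage rather than functional elements.

The insert, FR13_00088361, comes from Magnaporthe oryzae (the species is entered in the record's mutation field) and belongs to a clone resource of effectors from this fungus that share sequence and structural similarities across host-specific lineages. It was placed at the EcoRV site of the polylinker, and whether the site survives is not recorded. The feature table does not annotate the insert itself, but an unannotated gap of roughly 390 bp lies between the lacZα fragment and the lac operator, lac promoter and CAP binding site, consistent with the insert interrupting the lacZα region that the catalogue lists as a screening marker. M13 forward and reverse primer sites flank this position for sequence verification. The record gives no promoter for expression in plants or fungi, no tags, and no details of the Type IIS enzyme sites or overhangs. The plasmid is therefore best viewed as a storage and donor clone from which the effector sequence is transferred into higher-level Golden Gate expression constructs.
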