Features (pLannotate 1.2.2; 10 found; start..end, strand, type, name):
    137..236     +  misc_feature   bom (fragment): basis of mobility region from pBR322
    242..399     -  CDS            lacZα (fragment): LacZα fragment of β-galactosidase; lacZ fragment
    792..808     -  protein_bind   lac operator: The lac repressor binds to the lac operator to inhibit transcription in E. coli. This inhibition can be relieved by adding lactose or isopropyl-β-D-thiogalactopyranoside (IPTG). lac repressor encoded by lacI
    816..846     -  promoter       lac promoter: promoter for the E. coli lac operon
    861..882     -  protein_bind   CAP binding site: CAP binding activates transcription in the presence of cAMP. E. coli catabolite activator protein
    895..987     -  CDS            lacI (fragment): lac repressor; lacI; The lac repressor binds to the lac operator to inhibit transcription in E. coli. This inhibition can be relieved by adding lactose or isopropyl-β-D-thiogalactopyranoside (IPTG).
   1170..1758    -  rep_origin     ori: high-copy-number ColE1/pMB1/pBR322/pUC origin of replication
   1929..2744    -  CDS            KanR: aminoglycoside phosphotransferase; aph(3')-Ia; confers resistance to kanamycin in bacteria or G418 (Geneticin®) in eukaryotes
   2745..2849    -  promoter       AmpR promoter: bla
   2944..35      +  CDS            rop (fragment) (across the origin): Rop protein, which maintains plasmids at low copy number; rop
>Addgene plasmid #121311 | pUC57-Kan_FR13_00088361 | depositor full sequence | sequence record 231383 | pUC57-Kan_FR13_00088361 sequence 2944 bps
TCGCGCGTTTCGGTGATGACGGTGAAAACCTCTGACACATGCAGCTCCCGGAGACGGTCACAGCTTGTCT
GTAAGCGGATGCCGGGAGCAGACAAGCCCGTCAGGGCGCGTCAGCGGGTGTTGGCGGGTGTCGGGGCTGG
CTTAACTATGCGGCATCAGAGCAGATTGTACTGAGAGTGCACCATATGCGGTGTGAAATACCGCACAGAT
GCGTAAGGAGAAAATACCGCATCAGGCGCCATTCGCCATTCAGGCTGCGCAACTGTTGGGAAGGGCGATC
GGTGCGGGCCTCTTCGCTATTACGCCAGCTGGCGAAAGGGGGATGTGCTGCAAGGCGATTAAGTTGGGTA
ACGCCAGGGTTTTCCCAGTCACGACGTTGTAAAACGACGGCCAGTGAATTGACGCGTATTGGGATGGAAC
TTGGTCTCTAATGGCTACTGATTTGACTGAAACTGATACTATTGCTGGTGCTGATACTAGATTGGTTCCA
GGTTGTTTGGTTAAATTGTATAGACCACCAAAATATATTGGTTGTTTTGATAGATCTATTTTGGTTGGTG
CTAAATGTATTCCAGTTCAAACTACTTGGAAAATTAAAGGTCATGATATTTCTGTTTGGAATGGTTGTTC
TACTGTTAAAGGTATTAATTTGCCAAAAGGTTGGTTTGTTAAAGGTGAATCTGCTCAATGTAAAGTTTGG
CATAGAAAACAATGAGCTTAGAGACCAAGTTCCATCCCAATGGCGCGCCGAGCTTGGCTCGAGCATGGTC
ATAGCTGTTTCCTGTGTGAAATTGTTATCCGCTCACAATTCCACACAACATACGAGCCGGAAGCATAAAG
TGTAAAGCCTGGGGTGCCTAATGAGTGAGCTAACTCACATTAATTGCGTTGCGCTCACTGCCCGCTTTCC
AGTCGGGAAACCTGTCGTGCCAGCTGCATTAATGAATCGGCCAACGCGCGGGGAGAGGCGGTTTGCGTAT
TGGGCGCTCTTCCGCTTCCTCGCTCACTGACTCGCTGCGCTCGGTCGTTCGGCTGCGGCGAGCGGTATCA
GCTCACTCAAAGGCGGTAATACGGTTATCCACAGAATCAGGGGATAACGCAGGAAAGAACATGTGAGCAA
AAGGCCAGCAAAAGGCCAGGAACCGTAAAAAGGCCGCGTTGCTGGCGTTTTTCCATAGGCTCCGCCCCCC
TGACGAGCATCACAAAAATCGACGCTCAAGTCAGAGGTGGCGAAACCCGACAGGACTATAAAGATACCAG
GCGTTTCCCCCTGGAAGCTCCCTCGTGCGCTCTCCTGTTCCGACCCTGCCGCTTACCGGATACCTGTCCG
CCTTTCTCCCTTCGGGAAGCGTGGCGCTTTCTCATAGCTCACGCTGTAGGTATCTCAGTTCGGTGTAGGT
CGTTCGCTCCAAGCTGGGCTGTGTGCACGAACCCCCCGTTCAGCCCGACCGCTGCGCCTTATCCGGTAAC
TATCGTCTTGAGTCCAACCCGGTAAGACACGACTTATCGCCACTGGCAGCAGCCACTGGTAACAGGATTA
GCAGAGCGAGGTATGTAGGCGGTGCTACAGAGTTCTTGAAGTGGTGGCCTAACTACGGCTACACTAGAAG
AACAGTATTTGGTATCTGCGCTCTGCTGAAGCCAGTTACCTTCGGAAAAAGAGTTGGTAGCTCTTGATCC
GGCAAACAAACCACCGCTGGTAGCGGTGGTTTTTTTGTTTGCAAGCAGCAGATTACGCGCAGAAAAAAAG
GATCTCAAGAAGATCCTTTGATCTTTTCTACGGGGTCTGACGCTCAGTGGAACGAAAACTCACGTTAAGG
GATTTTGGTCATGAGATTATCAAAAAGGATCTTCACCTAGATCCTTTTAAATTAAAAATGAAGTTTTAAA
TCAATCTAAAGTATATATGAGTAAACTTGGTCTGACAGTTAGAAAAACTCATCGAGCATCAAATGAAACT
GCAATTTATTCATATCAGGATTATCAATACCATATTTTTGAAAAAGCCGTTTCTGTAATGAAGGAGAAAA
CTCACCGAGGCAGTTCCATAGGATGGCAAGATCCTGGTATCGGTCTGCGATTCCGACTCGTCCAACATCA
ATACAACCTATTAATTTCCCCTCGTCAAAAATAAGGTTATCAAGTGAGAAATCACCATGAGTGACGACTG
AATCCGGTGAGAATGGCAAAAGTTTATGCATTTCTTTCCAGACTTGTTCAACAGGCCAGCCATTACGCTC
GTCATCAAAATCACTCGCATCAACCAAACCGTTATTCATTCGTGATTGCGCCTGAGCGAGACGAAATACG
CGATCGCTGTTAAAAGGACAATTACAAACAGGAATCGAATGCAACCGGCGCAGGAACACTGCCAGCGCAT
CAACAATATTTTCACCTGAATCAGGATATTCTTCTAATACCTGGAATGCTGTTTTCCCAGGGATCGCAGT
GGTGAGTAACCATGCATCATCAGGAGTACGGATAAAATGCTTGATGGTCGGAAGAGGCATAAATTCCGTC
AGCCAGTTTAGTCTGACCATCTCATCTGTAACATCATTGGCAACGCTACCTTTGCCATGTTTCAGAAACA
ACTCTGGCGCATCGGGCTTCCCATACAATCGATAGATTGTCGCACCTGATTGCCCGACATTATCGCGAGC
CCATTTATACCCATATAAATCAGCATCCATGTTGGAATTTAATCGCGGCCTAGAGCAAGACGTTTCCCGT
TGAATATGGCTCATACTCTTCCTTTTTCAATATTATTGAAGCATTTATCAGGGTTATTGTCTCATGAGCG
GATACATATTTGAATGTATTTAGAAAAATAAACAAATAGGGGTTCCGCGCACATTTCCCCGAAAAGTGCC
ACCTGACGTCTAAGAAACCATTATTATCATGACATTAACCTATAAAAATAGGCGTATCACGAGGCCCTTT
CGTC
