>Addgene plasmid #121311 | pUC57-Kan_FR13_00088361 | depositor partial sequence | sequence record 230874 | FR13_00088361
TTGGTCTCTAATGGCTACTGATTTGACTGAAACTGATACTATTGCTGGTGCTGATACTAGATTGGTTCCA
GGTTGTTTGGTTAAATTGTATAGACCACCAAAATATATTGGTTGTTTTGATAGATCTATTTTGGTTGGTG
CTAAATGTATTCCAGTTCAAACTACTTGGAAAATTAAAGGTCATGATATTTCTGTTTGGAATGGTTGTTC
TACTGTTAAAGGTATTAATTTGCCAAAAGGTTGGTTTGTTAAAGGTGAATCTGCTCAATGTAAAGTTTGG
CATAGAAAACAATGAGCTTAGAGACCAA
