>Addgene plasmid #121311 | pUC57-Kan_FR13_00088361 | depositor partial sequence | sequence record 230875 | empty_vector
TCGCGCGTTTCGGTGATGACGGTGAAAACCTCTGACACATGCAGCTCCCGGAGACGGTCACAGCTTGTCT
GTAAGCGGATGCCGGGAGCAGACAAGCCCGTCAGGGCGCGTCAGCGGGTGTTGGCGGGTGTCGGGGCTGG
CTTAACTATGCGGCATCAGAGCAGATTGTACTGAGAGTGCACCATATGCGGTGTGAAATACCGCACAGAT
GCGTAAGGAGAAAATACCGCATCAGGCGCCATTCGCCATTCAGGCTGCGCAACTGTTGGGAAGGGCGATC
GGTGCGGGCCTCTTCGCTATTACGCCAGCTGGCGAAAGGGGGATGTGCTGCAAGGCGATTAAGTTGGGTA
ACGCCAGGGTTTTCCCAGTCACGACGTTGTAAAACGACGGCCAGTGAATTGACGCGTATTGGGATATCCC
AATGGCGCGCCGAGCTTGGCTCGAGCATGGTCATAGCTGTTTCCTGTGTGAAATTGTTATCCGCTCACAA
TTCCACACAACATACGAGCCGGAAGCATAAAGTGTAAAGCCTGGGGTGCCTAATGAGTGAGCTAACTCAC
ATTAATTGCGTTGCGCTCACTGCCCGCTTTCCAGTCGGGAAACCTGTCGTGCCAGCTGCATTAATGAATC
GGCCAACGCGCGGGGAGAGGCGGTTTGCGTATTGGGCGCTCTTCCGCTTCCTCGCTCACTGACTCGCTGC
GCTCGGTCGTTCGGCTGCGGCGAGCGGTATCAGCTCACTCAAAGGCGGTAATACGGTTATCCACAGAATC
AGGGGATAACGCAGGAAAGAACATGTGAGCAAAAGGCCAGCAAAAGGCCAGGAACCGTAAAAAGGCCGCG
TTGCTGGCGTTTTTCCATAGGCTCCGCCCCCCTGACGAGCATCACAAAAATCGACGCTCAAGTCAGAGGT
GGCGAAACCCGACAGGACTATAAAGATACCAGGCGTTTCCCCCTGGAAGCTCCCTCGTGCGCTCTCCTGT
TCCGACCCTGCCGCTTACCGGATACCTGTCCGCCTTTCTCCCTTCGGGAAGCGTGGCGCTTTCTCATAGC
TCACGCTGTAGGTATCTCAGTTCGGTGTAGGTCGTTCGCTCCAAGCTGGGCTGTGTGCACGAACCCCCCG
TTCAGCCCGACCGCTGCGCCTTATCCGGTAACTATCGTCTTGAGTCCAACCCGGTAAGACACGACTTATC
GCCACTGGCAGCAGCCACTGGTAACAGGATTAGCAGAGCGAGGTATGTAGGCGGTGCTACAGAGTTCTTG
AAGTGGTGGCCTAACTACGGCTACACTAGAAGAACAGTATTTGGTATCTGCGCTCTGCTGAAGCCAGTTA
CCTTCGGAAAAAGAGTTGGTAGCTCTTGATCCGGCAAACAAACCACCGCTGGTAGCGGTGGTTTTTTTGT
TTGCAAGCAGCAGATTACGCGCAGAAAAAAAGGATCTCAAGAAGATCCTTTGATCTTTTCTACGGGGTCT
GACGCTCAGTGGAACGAAAACTCACGTTAAGGGATTTTGGTCATGAGATTATCAAAAAGGATCTTCACCT
AGATCCTTTTAAATTAAAAATGAAGTTTTAAATCAATCTAAAGTATATATGAGTAAACTTGGTCTGACAG
TTAGAAAAACTCATCGAGCATCAAATGAAACTGCAATTTATTCATATCAGGATTATCAATACCATATTTT
TGAAAAAGCCGTTTCTGTAATGAAGGAGAAAACTCACCGAGGCAGTTCCATAGGATGGCAAGATCCTGGT
ATCGGTCTGCGATTCCGACTCGTCCAACATCAATACAACCTATTAATTTCCCCTCGTCAAAAATAAGGTT
ATCAAGTGAGAAATCACCATGAGTGACGACTGAATCCGGTGAGAATGGCAAAAGTTTATGCATTTCTTTC
CAGACTTGTTCAACAGGCCAGCCATTACGCTCGTCATCAAAATCACTCGCATCAACCAAACCGTTATTCA
TTCGTGATTGCGCCTGAGCGAGACGAAATACGCGATCGCTGTTAAAAGGACAATTACAAACAGGAATCGA
ATGCAACCGGCGCAGGAACACTGCCAGCGCATCAACAATATTTTCACCTGAATCAGGATATTCTTCTAAT
ACCTGGAATGCTGTTTTCCCAGGGATCGCAGTGGTGAGTAACCATGCATCATCAGGAGTACGGATAAAAT
GCTTGATGGTCGGAAGAGGCATAAATTCCGTCAGCCAGTTTAGTCTGACCATCTCATCTGTAACATCATT
GGCAACGCTACCTTTGCCATGTTTCAGAAACAACTCTGGCGCATCGGGCTTCCCATACAATCGATAGATT
GTCGCACCTGATTGCCCGACATTATCGCGAGCCCATTTATACCCATATAAATCAGCATCCATGTTGGAAT
TTAATCGCGGCCTAGAGCAAGACGTTTCCCGTTGAATATGGCTCATACTCTTCCTTTTTCAATATTATTG
AAGCATTTATCAGGGTTATTGTCTCATGAGCGGATACATATTTGAATGTATTTAGAAAAATAAACAAATA
GGGGTTCCGCGCACATTTCCCCGAAAAGTGCCACCTGACGTCTAAGAAACCATTATTATCATGACATTAA
CCTATAAAAATAGGCGTATCACGAGGCCCTTTCGTC
