>Addgene plasmid #121311 | pUC57-Kan_FR13_00088361 | addgene partial sequence | sequence record 238097 | M13-F20 5'-TGTAAAACGACGGCCAGT-3'
TTGGTCTCTAATGGCTACTGATTTGACTGAAACTGATACTATTGCTGGTGCTGATACTAGATTGGTTCCA
GGTTGTTTGGTTAAATTGTATAGACCACCAAAATATATTGGTTGTTTTGATAGATCTATTTTGGTTGGTG
CTAAATGTATTCCAGTTCAAACTACTTGGAAAATTAAAGGTCATGATATTTCTGTTTGGAATGGTTGTTC
TACTGTTAAAGGTATTAATTTGCCAAAAGGTTGGTTTGTTAAAGGTGAATCTGCTCAATGTAAAGTTTGG
CATAGAAAACAATGAGCTTAGAGACCAAGTTCCATCCCAATGGCGCGCCGAGCTTGGCTCGAGCATGGTC
ATAGCTGTTTCCTGTGTGAAATTGTTATCCGCTCACAATTCCACACAACATACGAGCCGGAAGCATAAAG
TGTAAAGCCTGGGGTGCCTAATGAGTGAGCTAACTCACATTAATTGCGTTGCGCTCACTGCCCGCTTTCC
AGTCGGGAAACCTGTCGTGCCAGCTGCATTAATGAATCGGCCAACGCGCGGGGAGAGGCGGTTTGCGTAT
TGGGCGCTCTTCCGCTTCCTCGCTCACTGACTCGCTGCGCTCGGTCGTTCGGCTGCGGCGAGCGGTATCA
GCTCACTCAAAGGCGGTAATACGGTTATCCACAGAATCAGGGGATAACGCAGGAAAGAACATGTGAGCAA
AAGGCCAGCAAAAGGCCAGGAACCGTAAAAAGGCCGCGTTGCTGGCGTTTTTCCATAGGCTCCGCCCCCC
TGACGAGCATCACAAAAATCGACGCTCAAGTCAGAGGTGGCGAAACCCGACAGGACTATAAAGATACCAG
GCGTTTCCCCCTGGAAGCTCCCTCGTGCGCTCTCCTGTTCCGACCCTGCCGCTTACCGGATACCTGTCCG
CCTTTCTCCCTTCGGGAAGCGTGGCGCTTTCTCATAGCTCACGCTGTAGGTATCTCAGTTCGGTGTAGGT
CGTTCGCTCC
